>Addgene plasmid #129328 | pLBS.EF-H2B-iRFP | addgene full sequence | sequence record 260953 | Addgene NGS Result
TGTAGTCTTATGCAATACTCTTGTAGTCTTGCAACATGGTAACGATGAGTTAGCAACATGCCTTACAAGG
AGAGAAAAAGCACCGTGCATGCCGATTGGTGGAAGTAAGGTGGTACGATCGTGCCTTATTAGGAAGGCAA
CAGACGGGTCTGACATGGATTGGACGAACCACTGAATTGCCGCATTGCAGAGATATTGTATTTAAGTGCC
TAGCTCGATACATAAACGGGTCTCTCTGGTTAGACCAGATCTGAGCCTGGGAGCTCTCTGGCTAACTAGG
GAACCCACTGCTTAAGCCTCAATAAAGCTTGCCTTGAGTGCTTCAAGTAGTGTGTGCCCGTCTGTTGTGT
GACTCTGGTAACTAGAGATCCCTCAGACCCTTTTAGTCAGTGTGGAAAATCTCTAGCAGTGGCGCCCGAA
CAGGGACTTGAAAGCGAAAGGGAAACCAGAGGAGCTCTCTCGACGCAGGACTCGGCTTGCTGAAGCGCGC
ACGGCAAGAGGCGAGGGGCGGCGACTGGTGAGTACGCCAAAAATTTTGACTAGCGGAGGCTAGAAGGAGA
GAGATGGGTGCGAGAGCGTCAGTATTAAGCGGGGGAGAATTAGATCGCGATGGGAAAAAATTCGGTTAAG
GCCAGGGGGAAAGAAAAAATATAAATTAAAACATATAGTATGGGCAAGCAGGGAGCTAGAACGATTCGCA
GTTAATCCTGGCCTGTTAGAAACATCAGAAGGCTGTAGACAAATACTGGGACAGCTACAACCATCCCTTC
AGACAGGATCAGAAGAACTTAGATCATTATATAATACAGTAGCAACCCTCTATTGTGTGCATCAAAGGAT
AGAGATAAAAGACACCAAGGAAGCTTTAGACAAGATAGAGGAAGAGCAAAACAAAAGTAAGACCACCGCA
CAGCAAGCGGCCGCTGATCTTCAGACCTGGAGGAGGAGATATGAGGGACAATTGGAGAAGTGAATTATAT
AAATATAAAGTAGTAAAAATTGAACCATTAGGAGTAGCACCCACCAAGGCAAAGAGAAGAGTGGTGCAGA
GAGAAAAAAGAGCAGTGGGAATAGGAGCTTTGTTCCTTGGGTTCTTGGGAGCAGCAGGAAGCACTATGGG
CGCAGCGTCAATGACGCTGACGGTACAGGCCAGACAATTATTGTCTGGTATAGTGCAGCAGCAGAACAAT
TTGCTGAGGGCTATTGAGGCGCAACAGCATCTGTTGCAACTCACAGTCTGGGGCATCAAGCAGCTCCAGG
CAAGAATCCTGGCTGTGGAAAGATACCTAAAGGATCAACAGCTCCTGGGGATTTGGGGTTGCTCTGGAAA
ACTCATTTGCACCACTGCTGTGCCTTGGAATGCTAGTTGGAGTAATAAATCTCTGGAACAGATTTGGAAT
CACACGACCTGGATGGAGTGGGACAGAGAAATTAACAATTACACAAGCTTAATACACTCCTTAATTGAAG
AATCGCAAAACCAGCAAGAAAAGAATGAACAAGAATTATTGGAATTAGATAAATGGGCAAGTTTGTGGAA
TTGGTTTAACATAACAAATTGGCTGTGGTATATAAAATTATTCATAATGATAGTAGGAGGCTTGGTAGGT
TTAAGAATAGTTTTTGCTGTACTTTCTATAGTGAATAGAGTTAGGCAGGGATATTCACCATTATCGTTTC
AGACCCACCTCCCAACCCCGAGGGGACCCGACAGGCCCGAAGGAATAGAAGAAGAAGGTGGAGAGAGAGA
CAGAGACAGATCCATTCGATTAGTGAACGGATCTCGACGGTATCGGTTAACTTTTAAAAGAAAAGGGGGG
ATTGGGGGGTACAGTGCAGGGGAAAGAATAGTAGACATAATAGCAACAGACATACAAACTAAAGAATTAC
AAAAACAAATTACAAAATTCAAAATTTTGGGCCCTTCCAACCTTCCAACCGGGATTGATTATTGACTAGA
TCATCGCGTGAGGCTCCGGTGCCCGTCAGTGGGCAGAGCGCACATCGCCCACAGTCCCCGAGAAGTTGGG
GGGAGGGGTCGGCAATTGAACCGGTGCCTAGAGAAGGTGGCGCGGGGTAAACTGGGAAAGTGATGTCGTG
TACTGGCTCCGCCTTTTTCCCGAGGGTGGGGGAGAACCGTATATAAGTGCAGTAGTCGCCGTGAACGTTC
TTTTTCGCAACGGGTTTGCCGCCAGAACACAGGTAAGTGCCGTGTGTGGTTCCCGCGGGCCTGGCCTCTT
TACGGGTTATGGCCCTTGCGTGCCTTGAATTACTTCCACGCCCCTGGCTGCAGTACGTGATTCTTGATCC
CGAGCTTCGGGTTGGAAGTGGGTGGGAGAGTTCGAGGCCTTGCGCTTAAGGAGCCCCTTCGCCTCGTGCT
TGAGTTGAGGCCTGGCCTGGGCGCTGGGGCCGCCGCGTGCGAATCTGGTGGCACCTTCGCGCCTGTCTCG
CTGCTTTCGATAAGTCTCTAGCCATTTAAAATTTTTGATGACCTGCTGCGACGCTTTTTTTCTGGCAAGA
TAGTCTTGTAAATGCGGGCCAAGATCTGCACACTGGTATTTCGGTTTTTGGGGCCGCGGGCGGCGACGGG
GCCCGTGCGTCCCAGCGCACATGTTCGGCGAGGCGGGGCCTGCGAGCGCGGCCACCGAGAATCGGACGGG
GGTAGTCTCAAGCTGGCCGGCCTGCTCTGGTGCCTGGCCTCGCGCCGCCGTGTATCGCCCCGCCCTGGGC
GGCAAGGCTGGCCCGGTCGGCACCAGTTGCGTGAGCGGAAAGATGGCCGCTTCCCGGCCCTGCTGCAGGG
AGCTCAAAATGGAGGACGCGGCGCTCGGGAGAGCGGGCGGGTGAGTCACCCACACAAAGGAAAAGGGCCT
TTCCGTCCTCAGCCGTCGCTTCATGTGACTCCACGGAGTACCGGGCGCCGTCCAGGCACCTCGATTAGTT
CTCGAGCTTTTGGAGTACGTCGTCTTTAGGTTGGGGGGAGGGGTTTTATGCGATGGAGTTTCCCCACACT
GAGTGGGTGGAGACTGAAGTTAGGCCAGCTTGGCACTTGATGTAATTCTCCTTGGAATTTGCCCTTTTTG
AGTTTGGATCTTGGTTCATTCTCAAGCCTCAGACAGTGGTTCAAAGTTTTTTTCTTCCATTTCAGGTGTC
GTGAGGAATTAGTCGAGGTCGACGGTATCGATAAGCTTGATATCGAATTCCTGCAGCCCGGG
[378 nt withheld, positions 3213-3590]
GGAGGTGGATCCGCCGAAGGGAGCGTGGCAAGACAGCCCGATCTGCTGACATGCGACGACGAACCAATCC
ACATTCCAGGAGCTATCCAGCCTCATGGACTGCTGCTGGCTCTGGCCGCTGACATGACTATCGTGGCAGG
CTCTGATAACCTGCCAGAGCTGACCGGGCTGGCTATCGGAGCACTGATTGGCCGGTCCGCAGCCGACGTG
TTCGATTCTGAGACTCACAATAGACTGACCATCGCCCTGGCTGAACCTGGGGCTGCAGTGGGAGCCCCAA
TTACCGTCGGCTTCACAATGCGAAAGGACGCTGGCTTTATCGGGTCCTGGCACCGCCATGATCAGCTGAT
TTTTCTGGAGCTGGAACCACCTCAGAGAGACGTGGCAGAGCCACAGGCTTTCTTTCGGAGAACAAACAGC
GCCATCAGGCGCCTGCAGGCCGCTGAGACTCTGGAATCCGCTTGCGCAGCCGCTGCACAGGAAGTGAGGA
AGATCACCGGGTTCGATCGCGTCATGATCTACAGATTCGCCTCAGACTTTAGCGGAGAAGTGATCGCAGA
AGATCGCTGTGCCGAGGTCGAAAGTAAACTGGGCCTGCATTACCCAGCCTCAACCGTGCCTGCACAGGCA
CGACGGCTGTATACAATCAACCCCGTGCGGATCATTCCCGACATTAATTACAGACCAGTGCCCGTCACAC
CTGACCTGAACCCAGTGACTGGGAGGCCCATCGATCTGAGCTTCGCCATTCTGCGCAGCGTGTCCCCTGT
CCACCTGGAGTTTATGAGGAATATCGGAATGCATGGCACCATGTCTATCAGTATTCTGAGAGGCGAAAGG
CTGTGGGGGCTGATCGTGTGCCACCATCGGACACCTTACTATGTGGACCTGGACGGCAGGCAGGCTTGTG
AACTGGTGGCTCAGGTGCTGGCTTGGCAGATTGGCGTGATGAAGGAGGAATAAACTAGTCTCGACTCGAC
AATCAACCTCTGGATTACAAAATTTGTGAAAGATTGACTGGTATTCTTAACTATGTTGCTCCTTTTACGC
TATGTGGATACGCTGCTTTAATGCCTTTGTATCATGCTATTGCTTCCCGTATGGCTTTCATTTTCTCCTC
CTTGTATAAATCCTGGTTGCTGTCTCTTTATGAGGAGTTGTGGCCCGTTGTCAGGCAACGTGGCGTGGTG
TGCACTGTGTTTGCTGACGCAACCCCCACTGGTTGGGGCATTGCCACCACCTGTCAGCTCCTTTCCGGGA
CTTTCGCTTTCCCCCTCCCTATTGCCACGGCGGAACTCATCGCCGCCTGCCTTGCCCGCTGCTGGACAGG
GGCTCGGCTGTTGGGCACTGACAATTCCGTGGTGTTGTCGGGGAAGCTGACGTCCTTTCCATGGCTGCTC
GCCTGTGTTGCCACCTGGATTCTGCGCGGGACGTCCTTCTGCTACGTCCCTTCGGCCCTCAATCCAGCGG
ACCTTCCTTCCCGCGGCCTGCTGCCGGCTCTGCGGCCTCTTCCGCATCTTCGCCTTCGCCCTCAGACGAG
TCGGATCTCCCTTTGGGCCGCCTCCCCGCCTGGAATTAATTCGAGCTCGGTACCTTTAAGACCAATGACT
TACAAGGCAGCTGTAGATCTTAGCCACTTTTTAAAAGAAAAGGGGGGACTGGAAGGGCTAATTCACTCCC
AACGAAGATAAGATCTGCTTTTTGCTTGTACTGGGTCTCTCTGGTTAGACCAGATCTGAGCCTGGGAGCT
CTCTGGCTAACTAGGGAACCCACTGCTTAAGCCTCAATAAAGCTTGCCTTGAGTGCTTCAAGTAGTGTGT
GCCCGTCTGTTGTGTGACTCTGGTAACTAGAGATCCCTCAGACCCTTTTAGTCAGTGTGGAAAATCTCTA
GCAGTAGTAGTTCATGTCATCTTATTATTCAGTATTTATAACTTGCAAAGAAATGAATATCAGAGAGTGA
GAGGAACTTGTTTATTGCAGCTTATAATGGTTACAAATAAAGCAATAGCATCACAAATTTCACAAATAAA
GCATTTTTTTCACTGCATTCTAGTTGTGGTTTGTCCAAACTCATCAATGTATCTAGAGCGGCCGCCACCG
CGGTGGAGCTCCAGCTTTTGTTCCCTTTAGTGAGGGTTAATTTCGAGCTTGGCGTAATCATGGTCATAGC
TGTTTCCTGTGTGAAATTGTTATCCGCTCACAATTCCACACAACATACGAGCCGGAAGCATAAAGTGTAA
AGCCTGGGGTGCCTAATGAGTGAGCTAACTCACATTAATTGCGTTGCGCTCACTGCCCGCTTTCCAGTCG
GGAAACCTGTCGTGCCAGCTGCATTAATGAATCGGCCAACGCGCGGGGAGAGGCGGTTTGCGTATTGGGC
GCTCTTCCGCTTCCTCGCTCACTGACTCGCTGCGCTCGGTCGTTCGGCTGCGGCGAGCGGTATCAGCTCA
CTCAAAGGCGGTAATACGGTTATCCACAGAATCAGGGGATAACGCAGGAAAGAACATGTGAGCAAAAGGC
CAGCAAAAGGCCAGGAACCGTAAAAAGGCCGCGTTGCTGGCGTTTTTCCATAGGCTCCGCCCCCCTGACG
AGCATCACAAAAATCGACGCTCAAGTCAGAGGTGGCGAAACCCGACAGGACTATAAAGATACCAGGCGTT
TCCCCCTGGAAGCTCCCTCGTGCGCTCTCCTGTTCCGACCCTGCCGCTTACCGGATACCTGTCCGCCTTT
CTCCCTTCGGGAAGCGTGGCGCTTTCTCATAGCTCACGCTGTAGGTATCTCAGTTCGGTGTAGGTCGTTC
GCTCCAAGCTGGGCTGTGTGCACGAACCCCCCGTTCAGCCCGACCGCTGCGCCTTATCCGGTAACTATCG
TCTTGAGTCCAACCCGGTAAGACACGACTTATCGCCACTGGCAGCAGCCACTGGTAACAGGATTAGCAGA
GCGAGGTATGTAGGCGGTGCTACAGAGTTCTTGAAGTGGTGGCCTAACTACGGCTACACTAGAAGAACAG
TATTTGGTATCTGCGCTCTGCTGAAGCCAGTTACCTTCGGAAAAAGAGTTGGTAGCTCTTGATCCGGCAA
ACAAACCACCGCTGGTAGCGGTGGTTTTTTTGTTTGCAAGCAGCAGATTACGCGCAGAAAAAAAGGATCT
CAAGAAGATCCTTTGATCTTTTCTACGGGGTCTGACGCTCAGTGGAACGAAAACTCACGTTAAGGGATTT
TGGTCATGAGATTATCAAAAAGGATCTTCACCTAGATCCTTTTAAATTAAAAATGAAGTTTTAAATCAAT
CTAAAGTATATATGAGTAAACTTGGTCTGACAGTTACCAATGCTTAATCAGTGAGGCACCTATCTCAGCG
ATCTGTCTATTTCGTTCATCCATAGTTGCCTGACTCCCCGTCGTGTAGATAACTACGATACGGGAGGGCT
TACCATCTGGCCCCAGTGCTGCAATGATACCGCGAGACCCACGCTCACCGGCTCCAGATTTATCAGCAAT
AAACCAGCCAGCCGGAAGGGCCGAGCGCAGAAGTGGTCCTGCAACTTTATCCGCCTCCATCCAGTCTATT
AATTGTTGCCGGGAAGCTAGAGTAAGTAGTTCGCCAGTTAATAGTTTGCGCAACGTTGTTGCCATTGCTA
CAGGCATCGTGGTGTCACGCTCGTCGTTTGGTATGGCTTCATTCAGCTCCGGTTCCCAACGATCAAGGCG
AGTTACATGATCCCCCATGTTGTGCAAAAAAGCGGTTAGCTCCTTCGGTCCTCCGATCGTTGTCAGAAGT
AAGTTGGCCGCAGTGTTATCACTCATGGTTATGGCAGCACTGCATAATTCTCTTACTGTCATGCCATCCG
TAAGATGCTTTTCTGTGACTGGTGAGTACTCAACCAAGTCATTCTGAGAATAGTGTATGCGGCGACCGAG
TTGCTCTTGCCCGGCGTCAATACGGGATAATACCGCGCCACATAGCAGAACTTTAAAAGTGCTCATCATT
GGAAAACGTTCTTCGGGGCGAAAACTCTCAAGGATCTTACCGCTGTTGAGATCCAGTTCGATGTAACCCA
CTCGTGCACCCAACTGATCTTCAGCATCTTTTACTTTCACCAGCGTTTCTGGGTGAGCAAAAACAGGAAG
GCAAAATGCCGCAAAAAAGGGAATAAGGGCGACACGGAAATGTTGAATACTCATACTCTTCCTTTTTCAA
TATTATTGAAGCATTTATCAGGGTTATTGTCTCATGAGCGGATACATATTTGAATGTATTTAGAAAAATA
AACAAATAGGGGTTCCGCGCACATTTCCCCGAAAAGTGCCACCTAAATTGTAAGCGTTAATATTTTGTTA
AAATTCGCGTTAAATTTTTGTTAAATCAGCTCATTTTTTAACCAATAGGCCGAAATCGGCAAAATCCCTT
ATAAATCAAAAGAATAGACCGAGATAGGGT
[37 nt withheld, positions 8031-8067]
AAAGAACGTGGACTCCAACGTCAAAGG
[49 nt withheld, positions 8095-8143]
T
[91 nt withheld, positions 8145-8235]
G
[124 nt withheld, positions 8237-8360]
CCCATTCGCCATTCAGGCTGCGCAACTGTTGGGAAGGGCGATCGGTGCGGGCCTCTTCGCTATTACGCCA
GCTGGCGAAAGGGGGATGTGCTGCAAGGCGATTAAGTTGGGTAACGCCAGGGTTTTCCCAGTCACGACGT
TGTAAAACGACGGCCAGTGAATTGTAATACGACTCACTATAGGGCGAATTGGGTACCACGCG
Features (pLannotate 1.2.2; 27 found; start..end, strand, type, name):
      1..227     +  promoter       RSV promoter: Rous sarcoma virus enhancer/promoter
    228..408     +  LTR            5' LTR (truncated): truncated 5' long terminal repeat (LTR) from HIV-1
    455..580     +  misc_feature   HIV-1 Ψ: packaging signal of human immunodeficiency virus type 1
    564..927     +  CDS            HIV-1 gag (fragment): gag protein from human immunodeficiency virus 1; gag
   1073..1306    +  misc_feature   RRE: The Rev response element (RRE) of HIV-1 allows for Rev-dependent mRNA export from the nucleus to the cytoplasm.
   1683..1783    +  CDS            Rev (fragment): human immunodeficiency virus 1 (HIV-1) Rev protein; rev; enhances nuclear export of unspliced and incompletely spliced viral mRNAs
   1802..1918    +  misc_feature   cPPT/CTS: central polypurine tract and central termination sequence of HIV-1
   1973..3154    +  promoter       EF-1α promoter: strong constitutive promoter for human elongation factor EF-1α
   3163..3212    -  misc_feature   MCS (fragment): pBluescript multiple cloning site
   3213..3590    +  CDS            H2B (sequence withheld): human histone H2B; HIST1H2BJ
   3603..4547    +  CDS            iRFP713: iRFP713 is a basic (constitutively fluorescent) near ir fluorescent protein published in 2011, derived from Rhodopseudomonas palustris. It has low acid sensitivity. It requires the cofactor biliverdin for fluorescence.
   4571..5159    +  misc_feature   WPRE: woodchuck hepatitis virus posttranscriptional regulatory element
   5180..5317    +  CDS            nef (fragment): NEF_HV1LA - Experimental evidence at protein level: Swiss-Prot protein existence level 1. Extracellular Nef protein targets CD4(+) T-lymphocytes for apoptosis by interacting with CXCR4 surface receptors. From Human immunodeficiency virus type 1 group M subtype B (isolate Lai) (HIV-1).
   5303..5483    +  LTR            5' LTR (truncated): truncated 5' long terminal repeat (LTR) from HIV-1
   5555..5636    +  polyA_signal   SV40 poly(A) signal: SV40 polyadenylation signal
   5672..5701    -  misc_feature   MCS (fragment): pBluescript multiple cloning site
   5714..5732    -  promoter       T3 promoter: promoter for bacteriophage T3 RNA polymerase
   5777..5793    -  protein_bind   lac operator: The lac repressor binds to the lac operator to inhibit transcription in E. coli. This inhibition can be relieved by adding lactose or isopropyl-β-D-thiogalactopyranoside (IPTG). lac repressor encoded by lacI
   5801..5831    -  promoter       lac promoter: promoter for the E. coli lac operon
   5846..5867    -  protein_bind   CAP binding site: CAP binding activates transcription in the presence of cAMP. E. coli catabolite activator protein
   5880..5972    -  CDS            lacI (fragment): lac repressor; lacI; The lac repressor binds to the lac operator to inhibit transcription in E. coli. This inhibition can be relieved by adding lactose or isopropyl-β-D-thiogalactopyranoside (IPTG).
   6155..6743    -  rep_origin     ori: high-copy-number ColE1/pMB1/pBR322/pUC origin of replication
   6914..7774    -  CDS            AmpR: β-lactamase; bla; confers resistance to ampicillin, carbenicillin, and related antibiotics
   7775..7879    -  promoter       AmpR promoter: bla
   7932..8360    -  rep_origin     f1 ori (sequence partly withheld): f1 bacteriophage origin of replication; arrow indicates direction of (+) strand synthesis
   8365..8522    -  CDS            lacZα (fragment): LacZα fragment of β-galactosidase; lacZ fragment
   8525..8543    +  promoter       T7 promoter: promoter for bacteriophage T7 RNA polymerase
