[The description below was written by a language model from this plasmid's Addgene catalogue record and pLannotate feature annotations shown in this document.]
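Description:
pLBS.EF-H2B-iRFP is a lentiviral transfer plasmid built on the pLBS.EF backbone and intended to deliver a constitutively expressed nuclear marker into mammalian cells. In bacteria it is maintained through a high-copy ColE1/pUC-type origin and selected with ampicillin via the β-lactamase gene. The backbone also carries pBluescript-derived remnants: an f1 origin, lac promoter/operator and lacZα fragments, and flanking T3 and T7 promoters.

The viral portion has a third-generation-style layout. An RSV enhancer/promoter replaces the upstream part of the 5′ LTR to drive genomic RNA production in packaging cells. It is followed by the truncated HIV-1 LTR, the Ψ packaging signal with an adjoining gag fragment, the Rev response element for Rev-dependent nuclear export, and the cPPT/CTS element, which aids nuclear import of the reverse-transcribed genome. The downstream LTR is likewise annotated as truncated, and is followed by an SV40 polyadenylation signal.

Between these elements, the human EF-1α promoter drives human histone H2B (HIST1H2BJ), immediately followed by iRFP713, in an arrangement consistent with a single fusion protein. iRFP713 is a near-infrared fluorescent protein derived from a Rhodopseudomonas palustris bacteriophytochrome and requires biliverdin as a cofactor. The catalogue lists the insert species as human, which applies to the H2B portion rather than to iRFP. A WPRE downstream of the coding sequence enhances transcript stability and expression.

Because H2B incorporates into chromatin, the fusion labels nuclei and chromosomes in the far-red channel. This fits the stated purpose as a lentivirally delivered nucleus marker and leaves visible-spectrum channels free for other reporters. No mammalian selection marker is annotated.
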