Addgene plasmid #129328: pLBS.EF-H2B-iRFP
Purpose: nucleus marker, lentivirus
Depositing lab: Yasushi Okada. Depositing organization: RIKEN Center for Biosystems Dynamics Research, Kobe.
Backbone
  Vector backbone: pLBS.EF
  Vector type: Lentiviral
Growth in bacteria
  Bacterial resistance: Ampicillin, 100 μg/mL
  Growth temperature: 37°C
  Growth strain: NEB Stable
  Copy number: High Copy
Gene/Insert
  Gene/Insert name: iRFP (from Dr. M. Matsuda)
  Species: H. sapiens (human)
  Cloning method: Restriction Enzyme; 5′ cloning site Unknown (unknown if destroyed)
Terms and licenses: Academic/Nonprofit Terms; Industry Terms: Not Available to Industry
Depositor comments: Depositor Adm #1101
How to cite: pLBS.EF-H2B-iRFP was a gift from Yasushi Okada (Addgene plasmid # 129328 ; http://n2t.net/addgene:129328 ; RRID:Addgene_129328)
